>Addgene plasmid #73985 | CAG-EGFP-RORbshRNA1 | depositor full sequence | sequence record 139253 | CAG-EGFP-RORbshRNA1
GTCGACATTGATTATTGACTAGTTATTAATAGTAATCAATTACGGGGTCATTAGTTCATAGCCCATATAT
GGAGTTCCGCGTTACATAACTTACGGTAAATGGCCCGCCTGGCTGACCGCCCAACGACCCCCGCCCATTG
ACGTCAATAATGACGTATGTTCCCATAGTAACGCCAATAGGGACTTTCCATTGACGTCAATGGGTGGACT
ATTTACGGTAAACTGCCCACTTGGCAGTACATCAAGTGTATCATATGCCAAGTACGCCCCCTATTGACGT
CAATGACGGTAAATGGCCCGCCTGGCATTATGCCCAGTACATGACCTTATGGGACTTTCCTACTTGGCAG
TACATCTACGTATTAGTCATCGCTATTACCATGGGTCGAGGTGAGCCCCACGTTCTGCTTCACTCTCCCC
ATCTCCCCCCCCTCCCCACCCCCAATTTTGTATTTATTTATTTTTTAATTATTTTGTGCAGCGATGGGGG
CGGGGGGGGGGGGGGCGCGCGCCAGGCGGGGCGGGGCGGGGCGAGGGGCGGGGCGGGGCGAGGCGGAGAG
GTGCGGCGGCAGCCAATCAGAGCGGCGCGCTCCGAAAGTTTCCTTTTATGGCGAGGCGGCGGCGGCGGCG
GCCCTATAAAAAGCGAAGCGCGCGGCGGGCGGGAGTCGCTGCGTTGCCTTCGCCCCGTGCCCCGCTCCGC
GCCGCCTCGCGCCGCCCGCCCCGGCTCTGACTGACCGCGTTACTCCCACAGGTGAGCGGGCGGGACGGCC
CTTCTCCTCCGGGCTGTAATTAGCGCTTGGTTTAATGACGGCTCGTTTCTTTTCTGTGGCTGCGTGAAAG
CCTTAAAGGGCTCCGGGAGGGCCCTTTGTGCGGGGGGGAGCGGCTCGGGGGGTGCGTGCGTGTGTGTGTG
CGTGGGGAGCGCCGCGTGCGGCCCGCGCTGCCCGGCGGCTGTGAGCGCTGCGGGCGCGGCGCGGGGCTTT
GTGCGCTCCGCGTGTGCGCGAGGGGAGCGCGGCCGGGGGCGGTGCCCCGCGGTGCGGGGGGGCTGCGAGG
GGAACAAAGGCTGCGTGCGGGGTGTGTGCGTGGGGGGGTGAGCAGGGGGTGTGGGCGCGGCGGTCGGGCT
GTAACCCCCCCCTGCACCCCCCTCCCCGAGTTGCTGAGCACGGCCCGGCTTCGGGTGCGGGGCTCCGTGC
GGGGCGTGGCGCGGGGCTCGCCGTGCCGGGCGGGGGGTGGCGGCAGGTGGGGGTGCCGGGCGGGGCGGGG
CCGCCTCGGGCCGGGGAGGGCTCGGGGGAGGGGCGCGGCGGCCCCGGAGCGCCGGCGGCTGTCGAGGCGC
GGCGAGCCGCAGCCATTGCCTTTTATGGTAATCGTGCGAGAGGGCGCAGGGACTTCCTTTGTCCCAAATC
TGGCGGAGCCGAAATCTGGGAGGCGCCGCCGCACCCCCTCTAGCGGGCGCGGGCGAAGCGGTGCGGCGCC
GGCAGGAAGGAAATGGGCGGGGAGGGCCTTCGTGCGTCGCCGCGCCGCCGTCCCCTTCTCCATCTCCAGC
CTCGGGGCTGCCGCAGGGGGACGGCTGCCTTCGGGGGGGACGGGGCAGGGCGGGGTTCGGCTTCTGGCGT
GTGACCGGCGGCTCTAGAGCCTCTGCTAACCATGTTCATGCCTTCTTCTTTTTCCTACAGCTCCTGGGCA
ACGTGCTGGTTATTGTGCTGTCTCATCATTTTGGCAAAGAATTCTGCAGTCGACGGTACCGCGGGCCCGG
GATCCACCGGTCGCCACCATGGTGAGCAAGGGCGAGGAGCTGTTCACCGGGGTGGTGCCCATCCTGGTCG
AGCTGGACGGCGACGTAAACGGCCACAAGTTCAGCGTGTCCGGCGAGGGCGAGGGCGATGCCACCTACGG
CAAGCTGACCCTGAAGTTCATCTGCACCACCGGCAAGCTGCCCGTGCCCTGGCCCACCCTCGTGACCACC
CTGACCTACGGCGTGCAGTGCTTCAGCCGCTACCCCGACCACATGAAGCAGCACGACTTCTTCAAGTCCG
CCATGCCCGAAGGCTACGTCCAGGAGCGCACCATCTTCTTCAAGGACGACGGCAACTACAAGACCCGCGC
CGAGGTGAAGTTCGAGGGCGACACCCTGGTGAACCGCATCGAGCTGAAGGGCATCGACTTCAAGGAGGAC
GGCAACATCCTGGGGCACAAGCTGGAGTACAACTACAACAGCCACAACGTCTATATCATGGCCGACAAGC
AGAAGAACGGCATCAAGGTGAACTTCAAGATCCGCCACAACATCGAGGACGGCAGCGTGCAGCTCGCCGA
CCACTACCAGCAGAACACCCCCATCGGCGACGGCCCCGTGCTGCTGCCCGACAACCACTACCTGAGCACC
CAGTCCGCCCTGAGCAAAGACCCCAACGAGAAGCGCGATCACATGGTCCTGCTGGAGTTCGTGACCGCCG
CCGGGATCACTCTCGGCATGGACGAGCTGTACAAGTAAAGCGGCCTGGAGGCTTGCTGAAGGCTGTATGC
TGACAAGTTGGGTACAGATGTGAGTTTTGGCCACTGACTGACTCACATCTACCCAACTTGTCAGGACACA
AGGCCTGTTACTAGCACTCACATGGAACAAATGCGGCCGCACTCCTCAGGTGCAGGCTGCCTATCAGAAG
GTGGTGGCTGGTGTGGCCAATGCCCTGGCTCACAAATACCACTGAGATCTTTTTCCCTCTGCCAAAAATT
ATGGGGACATCATGAAGCCCCTTGAGCATCTGACTTCTGGCTAATAAAGGAAATTTATTTTCATTGCAAT
AGTGTGTTGGAATTTTTTGTGTCTCTCACTCGGAAGGACATATGGGAGGGCAAATCATTTAAAACATCAG
AATGAGTATTTGGTTTAGAGTTTGGCAACATATGCCCATATGCTGGCTGCCATGAACAAAGGTTGGCTAT
AAAGAGGTCATCAGTATATGAAACAGCCCCCTGCTGTCCATTCCTTATTCCATAGAAAAGCCTTGACTTG
AGGTTAGATTTTTTTTATATTTTGTTTTGTGTTATTTTTTTCTTTAACATCCCTAAAATTTTCCTTACAT
GTTTTACTAGCCAGATTTTTCCTCCTCTCCTGACTACTCCCAGTCATAGCTGTCCCTCTTCTCTTATGGA
GATCCCTCGACCTGCAGCCCAAGCTTGGCGTAATCATGGTCATAGCTGTTTCCTGTGTGAAATTGTTATC
CGCTCACAATTCCACACAACATACGAGCCGGAAGCATAAAGTGTAAAGCCTGGGGTGCCTAATGAGTGAG
CTAACTCACATTAATTGCGTTGCGCTCACTGCCCGCTTTCCAGTCGGGAAACCTGTCGTGCCAGCGGATC
CGCATCTCAATTAGTCAGCAACCATAGTCCCGCCCCTAACTCCGCCCATCCCGCCCCTAACTCCGCCCAG
TTCCGCCCATTCTCCGCCCCATGGCTGACTAATTTTTTTTATTTATGCAGAGGCCGAGGCCGCCTCGGCC
TCTGAGCTATTCCAGAAGTAGTGAGGAGGCTTTTTTGGAGGCCTAGGCTTTTGCAAAAAGCTAACTTGTT
TATTGCAGCTTATAATGGTTACAAATAAAGCAATAGCATCACAAATTTCACAAATAAAGCATTTTTTTCA
CTGCATTCTAGTTGTGGTTTGTCCAAACTCATCAATGTATCTTATCATGTCTGGATCCGCTGCATTAATG
AATCGGCCAACGCGCGGGGAGAGGCGGTTTGCGTATTGGGCGCTCTTCCGCTTCCTCGCTCACTGACTCG
CTGCGCTCGGTCGTTCGGCTGCGGCGAGCGGTATCAGCTCACTCAAAGGCGGTAATACGGTTATCCACAG
AATCAGGGGATAACGCAGGAAAGAACATGTGAGCAAAAGGCCAGCAAAAGGCCAGGAACCGTAAAAAGGC
CGCGTTGCTGGCGTTTTTCCATAGGCTCCGCCCCCCTGACGAGCATCACAAAAATCGACGCTCAAGTCAG
AGGTGGCGAAACCCGACAGGACTATAAAGATACCAGGCGTTTCCCCCTGGAAGCTCCCTCGTGCGCTCTC
CTGTTCCGACCCTGCCGCTTACCGGATACCTGTCCGCCTTTCTCCCTTCGGGAAGCGTGGCGCTTTCTCA
ATGCTCACGCTGTAGGTATCTCAGTTCGGTGTAGGTCGTTCGCTCCAAGCTGGGCTGTGTGCACGAACCC
CCCGTTCAGCCCGACCGCTGCGCCTTATCCGGTAACTATCGTCTTGAGTCCAACCCGGTAAGACACGACT
TATCGCCACTGGCAGCAGCCACTGGTAACAGGATTAGCAGAGCGAGGTATGTAGGCGGTGCTACAGAGTT
CTTGAAGTGGTGGCCTAACTACGGCTACACTAGAAGGACAGTATTTGGTATCTGCGCTCTGCTGAAGCCA
GTTACCTTCGGAAAAAGAGTTGGTAGCTCTTGATCCGGCAAACAAACCACCGCTGGTAGCGGTGGTTTTT
TTGTTTGCAAGCAGCAGATTACGCGCAGAAAAAAAGGATCTCAAGAAGATCCTTTGATCTTTTCTACGGG
GTCTGACGCTCAGTGGAACGAAAACTCACGTTAAGGGATTTTGGTCATGAGATTATCAAAAAGGATCTTC
ACCTAGATCCTTTTAAATTAAAAATGAAGTTTTAAATCAATCTAAAGTATATATGAGTAAACTTGGTCTG
ACAGTTACCAATGCTTAATCAGTGAGGCACCTATCTCAGCGATCTGTCTATTTCGTTCATCCATAGTTGC
CTGACTCCCCGTCGTGTAGATAACTACGATACGGGAGGGCTTACCATCTGGCCCCAGTGCTGCAATGATA
CCGCGAGACCCACGCTCACCGGCTCCAGATTTATCAGCAATAAACCAGCCAGCCGGAAGGGCCGAGCGCA
GAAGTGGTCCTGCAACTTTATCCGCCTCCATCCAGTCTATTAATTGTTGCCGGGAAGCTAGAGTAAGTAG
TTCGCCAGTTAATAGTTTGCGCAACGTTGTTGCCATTGCTACAGGCATCGTGGTGTCACGCTCGTCGTTT
GGTATGGCTTCATTCAGCTCCGGTTCCCAACGATCAAGGCGAGTTACATGATCCCCCATGTTGTGCAAAA
AAGCGGTTAGCTCCTTCGGTCCTCCGATCGTTGTCAGAAGTAAGTTGGCCGCAGTGTTATCACTCATGGT
TATGGCAGCACTGCATAATTCTCTTACTGTCATGCCATCCGTAAGATGCTTTTCTGTGACTGGTGAGTAC
TCAACCAAGTCATTCTGAGAATAGTGTATGCGGCGACCGAGTTGCTCTTGCCCGGCGTCAATACGGGATA
ATACCGCGCCACATAGCAGAACTTTAAAAGTGCTCATCATTGGAAAACGTTCTTCGGGGCGAAAACTCTC
AAGGATCTTACCGCTGTTGAGATCCAGTTCGATGTAACCCACTCGTGCACCCAACTGATCTTCAGCATCT
TTTACTTTCACCAGCGTTTCTGGGTGAGCASAAACAGGAAGGCAAAATGCCGCAAAAAAGGGAATAAGGG
CGACACGGAAATGTTGAATACTCATACTCTTCCTTTTTCAATATTATTGAAGCATTTATCAGGGTTATTG
TCTCATGAGCGGATACATATTTGAATGTATTTAGAAAAATAAACAAATAGGGGTTCCGCGCACATTTCCC
CGAAAAGTGCCACCTG
Features (pLannotate 1.2.2; 21 found; start..end, strand, type, name):
      4..383     +  enhancer       CMV enhancer: human cytomegalovirus immediate early enhancer
    386..661     +  promoter       chicken β-actin promoter: No description available
    662..1670    +  intron         chimeric intron: chimera between introns from chicken β-actin and rabbit β-globin
   1668..1724    +  CDS            HBB (fragment): HBB_LEPEU - Experimental evidence at protein level: Swiss-Prot protein existence level 1. Involved in oxygen transport from the lung to the various peripheral tissues. From Lepus europaeus (European hare).
   1719..1755    +  misc_feature   MCS (fragment): multiple cloning site
   1769..2488    +  CDS            EGFP: the original enhanced GFP (Yang et al., 1996) mammalian codon-optimized
   2495..2521    +  ncRNA          5' miR-155: sequence upstream of the precursor of mouse miR-155 microRNA (Uva et al., 2013) miRNA
   2585..2623    +  ncRNA          3' miR-155 (fragment): sequence downstream of the precursor of mouse miR-155 microRNA (Uva et al., 2013) miRNA
   2631..2702    +  CDS            HBB (fragment): HBB_PONPY - Experimental evidence at transcript level: Swiss-Prot protein existence level 2. Involved in oxygen transport from the lung to the various peripheral tissues. From Pongo pygmaeus (Bornean orangutan).
   2773..2828    +  polyA_signal   β-globin poly(A) signal: rabbit β-globin polyadenylation signal (Gil and Proudfoot, 1987)
   3213..3229    -  protein_bind   lac operator: The lac repressor binds to the lac operator to inhibit transcription in E. coli. This inhibition can be relieved by adding lactose or isopropyl-β-D-thiogalactopyranoside (IPTG). lac repressor encoded by lacI
   3237..3267    -  promoter       lac promoter: promoter for the E. coli lac operon
   3282..3303    -  protein_bind   CAP binding site: CAP binding activates transcription in the presence of cAMP. E. coli catabolite activator protein
   3316..3355    -  CDS            lacI (fragment): lac repressor; lacI; The lac repressor binds to the lac operator to inhibit transcription in E. coli. This inhibition can be relieved by adding lactose or isopropyl-β-D-thiogalactopyranoside (IPTG).
   3362..3384    +  promoter       SV40 promoter (fragment): SV40 enhancer and early promoter
   3408..3543    +  rep_origin     SV40 ori: SV40 origin of replication
   3563..3697    +  polyA_signal   SV40 poly(A) signal: SV40 polyadenylation signal
   3699..3753    -  CDS            lacI (fragment): lac repressor; lacI; The lac repressor binds to the lac operator to inhibit transcription in E. coli. This inhibition can be relieved by adding lactose or isopropyl-β-D-thiogalactopyranoside (IPTG).
   3936..4524    -  rep_origin     ori: high-copy-number ColE1/pMB1/pBR322/pUC origin of replication
   4695..5555    -  CDS            AmpR: β-lactamase; bla; confers resistance to ampicillin, carbenicillin, and related antibiotics
   5556..5660    -  promoter       AmpR promoter: bla
