[The description below was written by a language model from this plasmid's Addgene catalogue record and pLannotate feature annotations shown in this document.]
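Description:
CAG-EGFP-RORbshRNA1 is a mammalian expression plasmid built on the pCAG-EGFP backbone that couples a fluorescent reporter to RNAi knockdown of mouse RORb. It is about 5.7 kb and is propagated in E. coli through a high-copy ColE1/pUC-type origin with ampicillin selection (AmpR driven by its own bla promoter). The backbone also carries an SV40 origin with an adjacent SV40 poly(A) signal, plus remnants of lac regulatory sequences that play no evident role in the payload. No mammalian selection marker is annotated.

The expression unit is driven by the composite CAG promoter, annotated as the CMV immediate-early enhancer, the chicken β-actin promoter and a chimeric chicken β-actin/rabbit β-globin intron, which together give strong, broadly active Pol II transcription. This drives EGFP, and immediately downstream of the EGFP coding sequence, within the 3' UTR, lies a short hairpin targeting RORb embedded between 5' and 3' flanking sequences from mouse miR-155. The transcript ends at a rabbit β-globin polyadenylation signal; the short HBB "CDS" fragments in the table are most likely β-globin sequences belonging to the intron and 3' region rather than real coding payload. Because the hairpin sits in a microRNA scaffold, it can be processed by the endogenous miRNA pathway from a Pol II transcript, so a single mRNA yields both EGFP and the silencing RNA, and fluorescent cells mark those expressing the knockdown. The depositor notes that the cassette derives from a commercial Pol II miR RNAi system and was inserted by Gibson cloning. The associated publication concerns the rod versus bipolar cell fate decision in the vertebrate retina, which suggests its use for RORb loss-of-function experiments there.
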