Addgene plasmid #73985: CAG-EGFP-RORbshRNA1
Purpose: RORb shRNA1 (mir155 backbone) was inserted into the 3'UTR of EGFP.
Depositing lab: Connie Cepko. Depositing organization: Harvard Medical School. Publication: A gene regulatory network controls the binary fate decision of rod and bipolar cells in the vertebrate retina. Wang S, Sengel C, Emerson MM, Cepko CL. Dev Cell. 2014 Sep 8;30(5):513-27. doi: 10.1016/j.devcel.2014.07.018. Epub 2014 Aug 21. PubMed 25155555.
Backbone
  Vector backbone: pCAG-EGFP
  Backbone size w/o insert (bp): 5622
  Total vector size (bp): 5686
  Vector type: Mammalian Expression
Growth in bacteria
  Bacterial resistance: Ampicillin, 100 μg/mL
  Growth temperature: 37°C
  Growth strain: DH5alpha
  Copy number: Unknown
Gene/Insert
  Gene/Insert name: shRNA that targets the mouse RORb gene
  gRNA/shRNA sequence: caagttgggtacagatgtga
  Species: M. musculus (mouse)
  Promoter: CAG
  Cloning method: Gibson Cloning
  Sequencing primers: 5′ ACATGGTCCTGCTGGAGTTC
Terms and licenses: Academic/Nonprofit Terms; Industry Terms: Not Available to Industry
Depositor comments: The shRNA cassette was obtained via the BLOCK-iTTM PolII miR RNAi Express (Life Technologies).
How to cite: CAG-EGFP-RORbshRNA1 was a gift from Connie Cepko (Addgene plasmid # 73985 ; http://n2t.net/addgene:73985 ; RRID:Addgene_73985)
