>Addgene plasmid #73985 | CAG-EGFP-RORbshRNA1 | addgene partial sequence | sequence record 141467 | pCAG-F 5'-GCAACGTGCTGGTTATTGTG-3'
AAGAATTCTGCAGTCGACGGTACCGCGGGCCCGGGATCCACCGGTCGCCACCATGGTGAGCAAGGGCGAG
GAGCTGTTCACCGGGGTGGTGCCCATCCTGGTCGAGCTGGACGGCGACGTAAACGGCCACAAGTTCAGCG
TGTCCGGCGAGGGCGAGGGCGATGCCACCTACGGCAAGCTGACCCTGAAGTTCATCTGCACCACCGGCAA
GCTGCCCGTGCCCTGGCCCACCCTCGTGACCACCCTGACCTACGGCGTGCAGTGCTTCAGCCGCTACCCC
GACCACATGAAGCAGCACGACTTCTTCAAGTCCGCCATGCCCGAAGGCTACGTCCAGGAGCGCACCATCT
TCTTCAAGGACGACGGCAACTACAAGACCCGCGCCGAGGTGAAGTTCGAGGGCGACACCCTGGTGAACCG
CATCGAGCTGAAGGGCATCGACTTCAAGGAGGACGGCAACATCCTGGGGCACAAGCTGGAGTACAACTAC
AACAGCCACAACGTCTATATCATGGCCGACAAGCAGAAGAACGGCATCAAGGTGAACTTCAAGATCCGCC
ACAACATCGAGGACGGCAGCGTGCAGCTCGCCGACCACTACCAGCAGAACACCCCCATCGGCGACGGCCC
CGTGCTGCTGCCCGACAACCACTACCTGAGCACCCAGTCCGCCCTGAGCAAAGACCCCAACGAGAAGCGC
GATCACATGGTCCTGCTGGAGTTCGTGACCGCCGCCGGGATCACTCTCGGCATGGACGAGCTGTACAAGT
AAAGCGGCCTGGAGGCTTGCTGAAGGCTGTATGCTGACAAGTTGGGTACAGATGTGAGTTTTGGCCACTG
ACTGACTCACATCTACCCAACTTGTCAGGACACAAGGCCTGTTACTAGCACTCACATGGAACAAATGCGG
CCGCACTCCTCAGGTGCAGGCTGCCTATCAGAAGGTGGTGGCTGGTGTGGCCAATGCCCTGGCTCACAAA
TACCACTGAGATC
