>Addgene plasmid #73985 | CAG-EGFP-RORbshRNA1 | addgene partial sequence | sequence record 141468 | M13pUC-Rev 5'-AGCGGATAACAATTTCACACAGG-3'
ATGATTACGCCAAGCTTGGGCTGCAGGTCGAGGGATCTCCATAAGAGAAGAGGGACAGCTATGACTGGGA
GTAGTCAGGAGAGGAGGAAAAATCTGGCTAGTAAAACATGTAAGGAAAATTTTAGGGATGTTAAAGAAAA
AAATAACACAAAACAAAATATAAAAAAAATCTAACCTCAAGTCAAGGCTTTTCTATGGAATAAGGAATGG
ACAGCAGGGGGCTGTTTCATATACTGATGACCTCTTTATAGCCAACCTTTGTTCATGGCAGCCAGCATAT
GGGCATATGTTGCCAAACTCTAAACCAAATACTCATTCTGATGTTTTAAATGATTTGCCCTCCCATATGT
CCTTCCGAGTGAGAGACACAAAAAATTCCAACACACTATTGCAATGAAAATAAATTTCCTTTATTAGCCA
GAAGTCAGATGCTCAAGGGGCTTCATGATGTCCCCATAATTTTTGGCAGAGGGAAAAAGATCTCAGTGGT
ATTTGTGAGCCAGGGCATTGGCCACACCAGCCACCACCTTCTGATAGGCAGCCTGCACCTGAGGAGTGCG
GCCGCATTTGTTCCATGTGAGTGCTAGTAACAGGCCTTGTGTCCTGACAAGTTGGGTAGATGTGAGTCAG
TCAGTGGCCAAAACTCACATCTGTACCCAACTTGTCAGCATACAGCCTTCAGCAAGCCTCCAGGCCGCTT
TACTTGTACAGCTCGTCCATGCCGAGAGTGATCCCGGCGGCGGTCACGAACTCCAGCAGGACCATGTGAT
CGCGCTTCTCGTTGGGGTCTTTGCTCAGGGCGGACTGGGTGCTCAGGTAGTGGTTGTCGGGCAGCAGCAC
GGGGCCGTCGCCGATGGGGGTGTTCTGCTGGTAGTGGTCGGCGAGCTGCACGCTGCCGTCCTCGATGTTG
TGGCGGATCTTGAAGTTCACCTTGATGCCGTTCTTCTGCTTGTCGGCCATGATATAGACGTTGTGGCTGT
TGTAGTTGTACTCCAGCTTGTGCCCCAGGATGTTGCCGTCCTCCT
